Addgene plasmid #54123: mEmerald-Hook2-N-14
Purpose: Localization: Microtubule-Tethering, Excitation: 487, Emission: 509
Depositing lab: Michael Davidson. Depositing organization: Florida State University, Tallahassee.
Backbone
  Vector backbone: mEmerald-N1
  Backbone size w/o insert (bp): 4750
  Vector type: Mammalian Expression
  Selectable markers: Neomycin (select with G418)
Growth in bacteria
  Bacterial resistance: Kanamycin, 50 μg/mL
  Growth temperature: 37°C
  Growth strain: DH5alpha
  Copy number: High Copy
Gene/Insert
  Gene/Insert name: Hook2 (alt name: NP_001093646.1)
  Species: H. sapiens (human)
  Entrez Gene: HOOK2 (a.k.a. HK2)
  Promoter: CMV
  Tag / fusion protein: mEmerald (C terminal on backbone)
  Cloning method: Unknown
  Sequencing primers: 5′ CMV-F; 3′ SV40pA-R
Terms and licenses: Academic/Nonprofit Terms; Industry Terms
Depositor comments: . Excitation = 487; Emission = 509. Localization data: Microtubule-Tethering
How to cite: mEmerald-Hook2-N-14 was a gift from Michael Davidson (Addgene plasmid # 54123 ; http://n2t.net/addgene:54123 ; RRID:Addgene_54123)
