[The description below was written by a language model from this plasmid's Addgene catalogue record.]
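Description:
mEmerald-Hook2-N-14 is a mammalian expression plasmid built on the mEmerald-N1 backbone (about 4.75 kb without insert), an N1-style fluorescent protein fusion vector in which the gene of interest is placed upstream of the fluorophore. It carries human HOOK2 under the control of the CMV promoter, a strong constitutive promoter in most mammalian cell lines. The mEmerald tag comes from the backbone and sits at the C terminus of Hook2, so the cell produces a single Hook2-mEmerald fusion protein. The "N-14" in the name probably refers to the N1-type orientation and to the length of the linker joining the two proteins, but the record does not state this. The use of an SV40 polyA reverse sequencing primer implies an SV40 polyadenylation signal downstream of the fusion. No feature table is provided, so other backbone elements, including the origin of replication, are not documented here.

The plasmid is maintained in E. coli as a high-copy plasmid under kanamycin selection. In mammalian cells a neomycin resistance marker permits G418 selection, so stable lines can be made in addition to transient transfection.

mEmerald is a bright green GFP derivative, recorded here with excitation at 487 nm and emission at 509 nm, which suits standard green filter sets. The record lists the fusion's localization as microtubule-tethering, in keeping with the Hook family's role as linker proteins that connect organelles or cargo to the microtubule cytoskeleton. The construct is intended as a localization marker for fluorescence microscopy, allowing Hook2 distribution and its associated structures to be visualised in live or fixed mammalian cells.
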