>Addgene plasmid #54123 | mEmerald-Hook2-N-14 | addgene partial sequence | sequence record 89773 | EGFP-N 5'-CGTCGCCGTCCAGCTCGACCAG-3'
TCGCCCTTGCTCACCATGGTGGCGACCGGTCCGCTGCCACCGCCGCTACCGCCGGATGCGTGCTTGTCAG
TGGGGCGAAGGTTCAGAGATGCCAGGCGTCCCAAGGGTCCACGGCGAGAATTGGTTGCCAGCCGCTGCTG
TGCCAGGAATGACTGGGCATGGGCAGGCGCCCGCTCCTCCCCAGCTCGCTGCTGCAAGGCCATGCCCATA
TTATACCAGGCACTGATGAGCAGCTTTTCTTCCTGCTCCCGCTGACTTCGGCTTTTCTCAAAGTCCATCT
CCAGGTGTCGGATGCGGACATCCCGTTCTCGGAGCTGTGTCCTCAGGGAATGGAGTTCTGGAGGTGCCCC
CGCAGCTGGCCGCTGCTTGGGTTCCATGGTCTGCATGACCATGCGGGCCTTGTCCACGTAGCGGCGGTAT
CGCTCCTCCATGGCCCGCAAGTCCGCGTCCTTCTTCTGCAAGTTATGCTGCAGCTCCTCGATCCGCCGGG
CTGTGCTGCTGTCAGTGGGTGGCTCCAGCTCCTCAATGTACTCCCGCTTCCTCTGCAACTCCAGATCTGC
CTCATGAAGCTTCTGCAAATGTTCCTCCAGCTTCCTTTTCAGCAAAATGGAATCTTCAGTCTTGCCCCCC
TGCTCCTGCAGGGCTTTCTGCAGGTCCTCCACCTGGGCCCGCAGCTCGGATAGCTGCTGCTGGTTCAGCC
GGTGCTGCGTCTCCAACCCGTGGCGCGCGCGGTTGGCATCCTCCAGGTGGCGCTGCAGCTCCTCCTGCCG
CTCCCGGTCGGCCGCCTCCTGCCTGCACAGCCGCTTGTTCTCCAGCTGAAGCCGCAGGAGCGTCTCCCTG
AGCTCCGCAGGCAGGATCTCTGCGGCTAAGTTATCCACG
